>Addgene plasmid #52242 | pUASp YFP Ras85D WT | addgene partial sequence | sequence record 81561 | EGFP-C 5'-CATGGTCCTGCTGGAGTTCGTG-3'
TGGACGAGCTGTACAAGTCCGGACTCAGATCTCGAGCTCAAGCTTCGAATTCTGCAGTCGACGGTACCGC
GGGCCCGGGATCATCAACAAGTTTGTACAAAAAAGCAGGCTTAATGACGGAATACAAACTGGTCGTCGTT
GGAGCCGGAGGCGTGGGCAAGTCCGCGCTCACCATCCAGCTAATCCAGAACCATTTCGTGGACGAGTACG
ACCCCACAATCGAGGACTCTTACCGAAAGCAAGTGGTTATCGATGGAGAGACCTGCCTGCTGGACATCCT
GGACACCGCCGGCCAAGAGGAGTACTCGGCCATGCGGGATCAGTATATGCGGACTGGCGAGGGATTCCTG
CTGGTCTTTGCCGTCAACAGTGCGAAGTCCTTCGAGGATATCGGCACCTACCGTGAGCAGATCAAGCGCG
TAAAGGATGCCGAAGAGGTGCCCATGGTGCTGGTGGGCAACAAATGTGATCTGGCCTCGTGGAACGTTAA
CAACGAGCAGGCAAGAGAGGTGGCCAAACAGTACGGCATTCCATACATTGAGACATCCGCCAAGACGCGC
ATGGGCGTGGACGATGCATTTTACACACTGGTGCGCGAAATCCGCAAGGACAAGGACAACAAGGGGCGGA
GGGGCCGCAAAATGAACAAGCCGAATCGTAGATTTAAATGTAAAATGCTCTAAAACCCAGCTTTCTTGTA
CAAAGTGGTTGATGATCCTCTAGAGTCGACCTCGAACGTTAACGTTAACGTAACGTTAACTCGAGGAGCT
TGATAACATTATACCTAAACCCATGGTCAAGATTAAACATTTCTGCCTTTGAAGTTGAGAACACAATTAA
GCATCCCCTGGTTAAACCTGACATTCATACTTGTTAATAGCGCCATAAACATAGCACCAATTTCGAAGAA
ATCAGTTAAAAGCAATTTAGCAATTAGCAAT
