[The description below was written by a language model from this plasmid's Addgene catalogue record.]
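Description:
pUASp YFP Ras85D WT is a Drosophila expression plasmid built on the pUASp backbone (about 9.9 kb without the insert) and designed to produce a YFP-tagged form of the fly small GTPase Ras85D. It is maintained in E. coli under ampicillin selection; the copy number is recorded as unknown, and no feature table is available, so the bacterial origin and any fly transformation marker or transposon elements carried by the backbone are not stated here.

The insert is the D. melanogaster Ras85D coding sequence, and the "WT" in the name indicates the wild-type form rather than an activated or dominant-negative variant. It was introduced by Gateway recombination downstream of a YFP sequence already present in the backbone, giving an N-terminal YFP-Ras85D fusion. An N-terminal tag suits Ras proteins, whose C-terminal lipid-modification motif is needed for membrane association. The promoter is listed as GAL4, meaning that transcription depends on GAL4 binding to upstream activating sequences (UAS). In the binary GAL4/UAS system, the transgene stays essentially silent until it is combined with a GAL4 driver, which then determines the tissue and timing of expression. pUASp-type vectors are generally chosen because they allow GAL4-driven expression in the female germline as well as in somatic tissues.

The stated purpose is Drosophila expression of YFP-Ras85D. Such a construct would typically be used to visualise Ras85D localisation in live or fixed tissue, or to overexpress wild-type Ras in chosen cell populations, for instance as a comparison for mutant Ras variants, although the record does not describe specific experiments.
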