Addgene plasmid #52242: pUASp YFP Ras85D WT
Purpose: Drosophila expression of YFP-Ras85D
Depositing lab: Matthew Scott. Depositing organization: Stanford University.
Backbone
  Vector backbone: pUASp
  Backbone size w/o insert (bp): 9939
  Vector type: Insect Expression ; Drosophila
Growth in bacteria
  Bacterial resistance: Ampicillin, 100 μg/mL
  Growth temperature: 37°C
  Growth strain: Top10
  Copy number: Unknown
Gene/Insert
  Gene/Insert name: Ras85D
  Species: D. melanogaster (fly)
  Entrez Gene: Ras85D (a.k.a. Dmel_CG9375, C-ras1, CG9375, D-Ras, D-Ras1, D-ras-1, D-ras1, DRAS1, DRas, DRas85D/Ras, Dm Ras1, Dmel\CG9375, Dmras85D, Dras, Dras1, Dras85D, E(faf), E(sev)3C, EC3-3, EK3-4, P08646, RAS, RAS1, RAS85D, RTK, Ras, Ras 85D, Ras-1, Ras.85D, Ras1, Ras1/RAs85D, Ras185D, Ras85, Ras85DNt, Ras85d, RasI, RasV12, Ras[V12], S35097, Su(tor)3-2, dRAS1, dRas, dRas1, dRas85D, dras1, fs(3)05703, l(3)06677, l(3)s1747, p21[Ras1], ras, ras 1, ras1, ras85B, ras85D, ras[V12])
  Promoter: GAL4
  Tag / fusion protein: YFP (N terminal on backbone)
  Cloning method: Gateway Cloning
  Sequencing primers: 5′ EGFP-C; 3′ pUASp-3 (5'-AGGTTTAACCAGGGGATGCT-3')
Terms and licenses: Academic/Nonprofit Terms; Industry Terms: Not Available to Industry
How to cite: pUASp YFP Ras85D WT was a gift from Matthew Scott (Addgene plasmid # 52242 ; http://n2t.net/addgene:52242 ; RRID:Addgene_52242)
